>Addgene plasmid #8569 | HOXD8 (human,partial) HIS-tag pET | addgene full sequence | sequence record 387145 | Addgene NGS Result
TAATACGACTCACTATAGGGGAATTGTGAGCGGATAACAATTCCCCTCTAGAAATAATTTTGTTTAACTT
TAAGAAGGAGATATACCATGGGCAGCAGCCATCATCATCATCATCACAGCAGCGGCCTGGTGCCGCGCGG
CAGCCATATGGCTAGCATGACTGGTGGACAGCAAATGGGTCGCGGATCCGAATTCGCAGCTCCTGGTAGA
CGCAGAGGAAGACAAACCTACAGTCGCTTCCAAACTCTAGAGTTGGAAAAGGAATTTCTTTTTAACCCCT
ATCTGACCAGGAAAAGAAGAATCGAGGTTTCCCACGCCCTAGCCCTCACCGAGAGACAGGTAAAAATCTG
GTTCCAGAACAGGAGAATGAAATGGAAAAAGGAAAACAACAAGGACAAATTTCCCGTTTCCCGGCAGGAG
GTGAAGGACGGGGAAACGAAAAAGGAAGCCCAAGAGCTGGAGGAAGACAGAGCCGAAGCCTGAAAGCTTG
CGGCCGCACTCGAGCACCACCACCACCACCACTGAGATCCGGCTGCTAACAAAGCCCGAAAGGAAGCTGA
GTTGGCTGCTGCCACCGCTGAGCAATAACTAGCATAACCCCTTGGGGCCTCTAAACGGGTCTTGAGGGGT
TTTTTGCTGAAAGGAGGAACTATATCCGGATTGGCGAATGGG
[124 nt withheld, positions 673-796]
C
[91 nt withheld, positions 798-888]
A
[49 nt withheld, positions 890-938]
CCTTTGACGTTGGAGTCCACGTTCTTT
[37 nt withheld, positions 966-1002]
ACCCTATCTCGGTCTATTCTTTTGATTTATAAGGGATTTTGCCGATTTCGGCCTATTGGTTAAAAAATGA
GCTGATTTAACAAAAATTTAACGCGAATTTTAACAAAATATTAACGCTTACAATTTAGGTGGCACTTTTC
GGGGAAATGTGCGCGGAACCCCTATTTGTTTATTTTTCTAAATACATTCAAATATGTATCCGCTCATGAA
TTAATTCTTAGAAAAACTCATCGAGCATCAAATGAAACTGCAATTTATTCATATCAGGATTATCAATACC
ATATTTTTGAAAAAGCCGTTTCTGTAATGAAGGAGAAAACTCACCGAGGCAGTTCCATAGGATGGCAAGA
TCCTGGTATCGGTCTGCGATTCCGACTCGTCCAACATCAATACAACCTATTAATTTCCCCTCGTCAAAAA
TAAGGTTATCAAGTGAGAAATCACCATGAGTGACGACTGAATCCGGTGAGAATGGCAAAAGTTTATGCAT
TTCTTTCCAGACTTGTTCAACAGGCCAGCCATTACGCTCGTCATCAAAATCACTCGCATCAACCAAACCG
TTATTCATTCGTGATTGCGCCTGAGCGAGACGAAATACGCGATCGCTGTTAAAAGGACAATTACAAACAG
GAATCGAATGCAACCGGCGCAGGAACACTGCCAGCGCATCAACAATATTTTCACCTGAATCAGGATATTC
TTCTAATACCTGGAATGCTGTTTTCCCGGGGATCGCAGTGGTGAGTAACCATGCATCATCAGGAGTACGG
ATAAAATGCTTGATGGTCGGAAGAGGCATAAATTCCGTCAGCCAGTTTAGTCTGACCATCTCATCTGTAA
CATCATTGGCAACGCTACCTTTGCCATGTTTCAGAAACAACTCTGGCGCATCGGGCTTCCCATACAATCG
ATAGATTGTCGCACCTGATTGCCCGACATTATCGCGAGCCCATTTATACCCATATAAATCAGCATCCATG
TTGGAATTTAATCGCGGCCTAGAGCAAGACGTTTCCCGTTGAATATGGCTCATAACACCCCTTGTATTAC
TGTTTATGTAAGCAGACAGTTTTATTGTTCATGACCAAAATCCCTTAACGTGAGTTTTCGTTCCACTGAG
CGTCAGACCCCGTAGAAAAGATCAAAGGATCTTCTTGAGATCCTTTTTTTCTGCGCGTAATCTGCTGCTT
GCAAACAAAAAAACCACCGCTACCAGCGGTGGTTTGTTTGCCGGATCAAGAGCTACCAACTCTTTTTCCG
AAGGTAACTGGCTTCAGCAGAGCGCAGATACCAAATACTGTCCTTCTAGTGTAGCCGTAGTTAGGCCACC
ACTTCAAGAACTCTGTAGCACCGCCTACATACCTCGCTCTGCTAATCCTGTTACCAGTGGCTGCTGCCAG
TGGCGATAAGTCGTGTCTTACCGGGTTGGACTCAAGACGATAGTTACCGGATAAGGCGCAGCGGTCGGGC
TGAACGGGGGGTTCGTGCACACAGCCCAGCTTGGAGCGAACGACCTACACCGAACTGAGATACCTACAGC
GTGAGCTATGAGAAAGCGCCACGCTTCCCGAAGGGAGAAAGGCGGACAGGTATCCGGTAAGCGGCAGGGT
CGGAACAGGAGAGCGCACGAGGGAGCTTCCAGGGGGAAACGCCTGGTATCTTTATAGTCCTGTCGGGTTT
CGCCACCTCTGACTTGAGCGTCGATTTTTGTGATGCTCGTCAGGGGGGCGGAGCCTATGGAAAAACGCCA
GCAACGCGGCCTTTTTACGGTTCCTGGCCTTTTGCTGGCCTTTTGCTCACATGTTCTTTCCTGCGTTATC
CCCTGATTCTGTGGATAACCGTATTACCGCCTTTGAGTGAGCTGATACCGCTCGCCGCAGCCGAACGACC
GAGCGCAGCGAGTCAGTGAGCGAGGAAGCGGAAGAGCGCCTGATGCGGTATTTTCTCCTTACGCATCTGT
GCGGTATTTCACACCGCAATGGTGCACTCTCAGTACAATCTGCTCTGATGCCGCATAGTTAAGCCAGTAT
ACACTCCGCTATCGCTACGTGACTGGGTCATGGCTGCGCCCCGACACCCGCCAACACCCGCTGACGCGCC
CTGACGGGCTTGTCTGCTCCCGGCATCCGCTTACAGACAAGCTGTGACCGTCTCCGGGAGCTGCATGTGT
CAGAGGTTTTCACCGTCATCACCGAAACGCGCGAGGCAGCTGCGGTAAAGCTCATCAGCGTGGTCGTGAA
GCGATTCACAGATGTCTGCCTGTTCATCCGCGTCCAGCTCGTTGAGTTTCTCCAGAAGCGTTAATGTCTG
GCTTCTGATAAAGCGGGCCATGTTAAGGGCGGTTTTTTCCTGTTTGGTCACTGATGCCTCCGTGTAAGGG
GGATTTCTGTTCATGGGGGTAATGATACCGATGAAACGAGAGAGGATGCTCACGATACGGGTTACTGATG
ATGAACATGCCCGGTTACTGGAACGTTGTGAGGGTAAACAACTGGCGGTATGGATGCGGCGGGACCAGAG
AAAAATCACTCAGGGTCAATGCCAGCGCTTCGTTAATACAGATGTAGGTGTTCCACAGGGTAGCCAGCAG
CATCCTGCGATGCAGATCCGGAACATAATGGTGCAGGGCGCTGACTTCCGCGTTTCCAGACTTTACGAAA
CACGGAAACCGAAGACCATTCATGTTGTTGCTCAGGTCGCAGACGTTTTGCAGCAGCAGTCGCTTCACGT
TCGCTCGCGTATCGGTGATTCATTCTGCTAACCAGTAAGGCAACCCCGCCAGCCTAGCCGGGTCCTCAAC
GACAGGAGCACGATCATGCGCACCCGTGGGGCCGCCATGCCGGCGATAATGGCCTGCTTCTCGCCGAAAC
GTTTGGTGGCGGGACCAGTGACGAAGGCTTGAGCGAGGGCGTGCAAGATTCCGAATACCGCAAGCGACAG
GCCGATCATCGTCGCGCTCCAGCGAAAGCGGTCCTCGCCGAAAATGACCCAGAGCGCTGCCGGCACCTGT
CCTACGAGTTGCATGATAAAGAAGACAGTCATAAGTGCGGCGACGATAGTCATGCCCCGCGCCCACCGGA
AGGAGCTGACTGGGTTGAAGGCTCTCAAGGGCATCGGTCGAGATCCCGGTGCCTAATGAGTGAGCTAACT
TACATTAATTGCGTTGCGCTCACTGCCCGCTTTCCAGTCGGGAAACCTGTCGTGCCAGCTGCATTAATGA
ATCGGCCAACGCGCGGGGAGAGGCGGTTTGCGTATTGGGCGCCAGGGTGGTTTTTCTTTTCACCAGTGAG
ACGGGCAACAGCTGATTGCCCTTCACCGCCTGGCCCTGAGAGAGTTGCAGCAAGCGGTCCACGCTGGTTT
GCCCCAGCAGGCGAAAATCCTGTTTGATGGTGGTTAACGGCGGGATATAACATGAGCTGTCTTCGGTATC
GTCGTATCCCACTACCGAGATATCCGCACCAACGCGCAGCCCGGACTCGGTAATGGCGCGCATTGCGCCC
AGCGCCATCTGATCGTTGGCAACCAGCATCGCAGTGGGAACGATGCCCTCATTCAGCATTTGCATGGTTT
GTTGAAAACCGGACATGGCACTCCAGTCGCCTTCCCGTTCCGCTATCGGCTGAATTTGATTGCGAGTGAG
ATATTTATGCCAGCCAGCCAGACGCAGACGCGCCGAGACAGAACTTAATGGGCCCGCTAACAGCGCGATT
TGCTGGTGACCCAATGCGACCAGATGCTCCACGCCCAGTCGCGTACCGTCTTCATGGGAGAAAATAATAC
TGTTGATGGGTGTCTGGTCAGAGACATCAAGAAATAACGCCGGAACATTAGTGCAGGCAGCTTCCACAGC
AATGGCATCCTGGTCATCCAGCGGATAGTTAATGATCAGCCCACTGACGCGTTGCGCGAGAAGATTGTGC
ACCGCCGCTTTACAGGCTTCGACGCCGCTTCGTTCTACCATCGACACCACCACGCTGGCACCCAGTTGAT
CGGCGCGAGATTTAATCGCCGCGACAATTTGCGACGGCGCGTGCAGGGCCAGACTGGAGGTGGCAACGCC
AATCAGCAACGACTGTTTGCCCGCCAGTTGTTGTGCCACGCGGTTGGGAATGTAATTCAGCTCCGCCATC
GCCGCTTCCACTTTTTCCCGCGTTTTCGCAGAAACGTGGCTGGCCTGGTTCACCACGCGGGAAACGGTCT
GATAAGAGACACCGGCATACTCTGCGACATCGTATAACGTTACTGGTTTCACATTCACCACCCTGAATTG
ACTCTCTTCCGGGCGCTATCATGCCATACCGCGAAAGGTTTTGCGCCATTCGATGGTGTCCGGGATCTCG
ACGCTCTCCCTTATGCGACTCCTGCATTAGGAAGCAGCCCAGTAGTAGGTTGAGGCCGTTGAGCACCGCC
GCCGCAAGGAATGGTGCATGCAAGGAGATGGCGCCCAACAGTCCCCCGGCCACGGGGCCTGCCACCATAC
CCACGCCGAAACAAGCGCTCATGAGCCCGAAGTGGCGAGCCCGATCTTCCCCATCGGTGATGTCGGCGAT
ATAGGCGCCAGCAACCGCACCTGTGGCGCCGGTGATGCCGGCCACGATGCGTCCGGCGTAGAGGATCGAG
ATCTCGATCCCGCGAAAT
Features (pLannotate 1.2.2; 22 found; start..end, strand, type, name):
      1..19      +  promoter       T7 promoter: promoter for bacteriophage T7 RNA polymerase
     20..44      +  protein_bind   lac operator: The lac repressor binds to the lac operator to inhibit transcription in E. coli. This inhibition can be relieved by adding lactose or isopropyl-β-D-thiogalactopyranoside (IPTG). lac repressor encoded by lacI
     59..81      +  RBS            RBS: efficient ribosome binding site from bacteriophage T7 gene 10 (Olins and Rangwala, 1989)
    100..116     +  CDS            capTEV™ (fragment): composite tag for in vivo biotinylation, TEV protease cleavage, and 6xHis tagging
    127..144     +  CDS            thrombin site: thrombin recognition and cleavage site
    148..180     +  CDS            T7 tag (gene 10 leader): leader peptide from bacteriophage T7 gene 10 promotes efficient translation in E. coli
    211..477     +  CDS            Hoxb8: HXB8_RAT - Also known as Hoxb-8. Experimental evidence at transcript level: Swiss-Prot protein existence level 2. Sequence-specific transcription factor which is part of a developmental regulatory system that provides cells with specific positional identities on the anterior-posterior axis. From Rattus norvegicus (Rat).
    505..522     +  CDS            9xHis (fragment): 9xHis affinity tag
    532..581     +  CDS            SET1 (fragment): solubility-enhancement tag derived from T7 phage gene 10B
    589..636     +  terminator     T7 terminator: transcription terminator for bacteriophage T7 RNA polymerase
    673..1101    +  rep_origin     f1 ori (sequence partly withheld): f1 bacteriophage origin of replication; arrow indicates direction of (+) strand synthesis
   1154..1211    +  promoter       AmpR promoter (fragment): bla
   1220..2035    -  CDS            KanR: aminoglycoside phosphotransferase; aph(3')-Ia; confers resistance to kanamycin in bacteria or G418 (Geneticin®) in eukaryotes
   2157..2745    +  rep_origin     ori: high-copy-number ColE1/pMB1/pBR322/pUC origin of replication
   2931..3070    -  misc_feature   bom: basis of mobility region from pBR322
   3172..3363    -  CDS            rop: Rop protein, which maintains plasmids at low copy number; rop
   3380..3760    +  CDS            YPB1_ECOLX: Protein predicted: Swiss-Prot protein existence level 4. From Escherichia coli.
   3832..4123    -  CDS            TcR (fragment): tetracycline efflux protein; tet; confers resistance to tetracycline
   4138..4159    -  protein_bind   CAP binding site: CAP binding activates transcription in the presence of cAMP. E. coli catabolite activator protein
   4172..5254    -  CDS            lacI: lac repressor; lacI; The lac repressor binds to the lac operator to inhibit transcription in E. coli. This inhibition can be relieved by adding lactose or isopropyl-β-D-thiogalactopyranoside (IPTG).
   5255..5332    -  promoter       lacI promoter: lacI
   5340..5619    -  CDS            TcR (fragment): tetracycline efflux protein; tet; confers resistance to tetracycline
