[The description below was written by a language model from this plasmid's Addgene catalogue record and pLannotate feature annotations shown in this document.]
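Description:
HOXD8 (human,partial) HIS-tag pET is a bacterial expression plasmid built on the Novagen pET28 backbone, carrying a roughly 300 bp fragment of human HOXD8 cloned between the EcoRI and HindIII sites, both of which remain intact. The insert encodes only part of the protein: the homeodomain plus four residues on its N-terminal side and eleven on its C-terminal side. The record notes that it was derived in part from a partial genomic clone and that protein production was confirmed by Western blot. The automated annotation labels the insert region as rat Hoxb8, which most likely reflects the strong conservation of homeodomain sequences among paralogous HOX genes rather than a different insert. The catalogue identifies it as human HOXD8.

Expression is driven by a T7 promoter with an adjacent lac operator and the T7 gene 10 ribosome binding site, so transcription requires T7 RNA polymerase in the host and is inducible with IPTG. The plasmid-borne lacI gene supplies the repressor that keeps the system off beforehand. The fragment is fused on its N-terminal side to backbone-encoded elements: a His tag for metal-affinity purification, a thrombin cleavage site for tag removal, and the T7 tag for immunodetection. A further His-coding stretch lies downstream of the insert, though the record does not indicate whether it is translated, and a T7 terminator closes the cassette. The plasmid is selected with kanamycin through the KanR gene and replicates from a pBR322-type origin accompanied by bom and rop. The catalogue nonetheless lists it as high copy. An f1 origin is also present. The construct suits production of purified recombinant HOXD8 homeodomain, though the record names no specific application.
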