Addgene plasmid #8569: HOXD8 (human,partial) HIS-tag pET
Depositing lab: Corey Largman. Depositing organization: San Francisco VA Health Care System.
Backbone
  Vector backbone: pET28
  Backbone manufacturer: Novagen
  Backbone size w/o insert (bp): 5400
  Vector type: Bacterial Expression
Growth in bacteria
  Bacterial resistance: Kanamycin, 50 μg/mL
  Growth temperature: 37°C
  Growth strain: DH5alpha
  Copy number: High Copy
Gene/Insert
  Gene/Insert name: HOXD8 (alt names: HOX4E; HOX4.3; HOX5.4)
  Species: H. sapiens (human)
  Insert size (bp): 298
  Mutation: Partial protein containing 4 AA N-terminal to HD and 11 AA C-terminal to HD; makes protein by Western
  GenBank ID: X15507
  Entrez Gene: HOXD8 (a.k.a. HOX4, HOX4E, HOX5.4)
  Tag / fusion protein: T7 (N terminal on backbone); His (N terminal on backbone)
  Cloning method: Restriction Enzyme; 5′ cloning site EcoRI (not destroyed); 3′ cloning site HindIII (not destroyed)
  Sequencing primers: 5′ T7
Resource information
  A portion of this plasmid was derived from a plasmid made by: partial genomic clone from Edoardo Boncinelli
Terms and licenses: Academic/Nonprofit Terms; Industry Terms: Not Available to Industry
How to cite: HOXD8 (human,partial) HIS-tag pET was a gift from Corey Largman (Addgene plasmid # 8569 ; http://n2t.net/addgene:8569 ; RRID:Addgene_8569)
